Addgene plasmid #202449: pRSITEP-shBIRC6-2
Purpose: DOX-inducible expression of a short-hairpin RNA targetinging human BIRC6
Depositing lab: William Hahn. Depositing organization: Dana-Farber Cancer Institute. Publication: A Ubiquitination Cascade Regulating the Integrated Stress Response and Survival in Carcinomas. Cervia LD, Shibue T, Borah AA, Gaeta B, He L, Leung L, Li N, Moyer SM, Shim BH, Dumont N, Gonzalez A, Bick NR, Kazachkova M, Dempster JM, Krill-Burger JM, Piccioni F, Udeshi ND, Olive ME, Carr SA, Root DE, McFarland JM, Vazquez F, Hahn WC. Cancer Discov. 2023 Mar 1;13(3):766-795. doi: 10.1158/2159-8290.CD-22-1230. PubMed 36576405.
Backbone
  Vector backbone: pRSITEP
  Vector type: Mammalian Expression, Lentiviral
  Selectable markers: Puromycin
Growth in bacteria
  Bacterial resistance: Ampicillin, 100 μg/mL
  Growth temperature: 37°C
  Growth strain: NEB Stable
  Copy number: High Copy
Gene/Insert
  Gene/Insert name: BIRC6 shRNA
  gRNA/shRNA sequence: CCAGGAGCAACACAACATTCC
  Species: H. sapiens (human)
  Entrez Gene: BIRC6 (a.k.a. APOLLON, BRUCE)
  Promoter: hU6
  Cloning method: Restriction Enzyme; 5′ cloning site unknown (unknown if destroyed)
Terms and licenses: Academic/Nonprofit Terms; Industry Terms: Not Available to Industry
How to cite: pRSITEP-shBIRC6-2 was a gift from William Hahn (Addgene plasmid # 202449 ; http://n2t.net/addgene:202449 ; RRID:Addgene_202449)
