[The description below was written by a language model from this plasmid's Addgene catalogue record and pLannotate feature annotations shown in this document.]
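Description:
pRSITEP-shBIRC6-2 is a lentiviral transfer plasmid built on the pRSITEP backbone for doxycycline-inducible knockdown of human BIRC6 (also known as APOLLON or BRUCE) in mammalian cells. In bacteria it is maintained through a high-copy ColE1/pUC-type origin and selected with ampicillin via the β-lactamase gene. An SV40 origin and SV40 polyadenylation signal lie downstream of the viral cassette. The viral genome is transcribed from an RSV promoter fused to a truncated HIV-1 5' LTR. It carries the Ψ packaging signal with a partial gag sequence, the Rev response element for Rev-dependent nuclear export, the cPPT/CTS element and a truncated 3' LTR. This layout is typical of third-generation vectors, which are packaged using helper plasmids supplied in trans.

The payload consists of two units. The first is a human U6 RNA polymerase III promoter immediately followed by tet operator sequence, which drives the BIRC6-targeting short hairpin. The hairpin itself is not annotated in the feature table but presumably sits in the unannotated stretch just after the operator elements. The second unit is an EF-1α core promoter joined to an HTLV-1 LTR fragment, which expresses the TetR repressor followed by puromycin N-acetyltransferase, with a WPRE to enhance transcript expression. The short gap between the two coding sequences suggests a co-expression linker, although none is annotated. TetR binds the operator and silences the U6 promoter. Adding doxycycline releases the repressor and allows shRNA transcription. Because repressor, selection marker and hairpin travel on one vector, transduced cells can be selected with puromycin and BIRC6 then depleted on demand. The associated work concerns a ubiquitination cascade regulating the integrated stress response and survival in carcinomas.
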