Features (pLannotate 1.2.2; 29 found; start..end, strand, type, name):
     74..173     +  misc_feature   bom (fragment): basis of mobility region from pBR322
    179..333     -  CDS            lacZα (fragment): LacZα fragment of β-galactosidase; lacZ fragment
    347..573     +  promoter       RSV promoter: Rous sarcoma virus enhancer/promoter
    574..754     +  LTR            5' LTR (truncated): truncated 5' long terminal repeat (LTR) from HIV-1
    801..926     +  misc_feature   HIV-1 Ψ: packaging signal of human immunodeficiency virus type 1
    910..1248    +  CDS            HIV-1 gag (fragment): gag protein from human immunodeficiency virus 1; gag
   1419..1652    +  misc_feature   RRE: The Rev response element (RRE) of HIV-1 allows for Rev-dependent mRNA export from the nucleus to the cytoplasm.
   2029..2129    +  CDS            Rev (fragment): human immunodeficiency virus 1 (HIV-1) Rev protein; rev; enhances nuclear export of unspliced and incompletely spliced viral mRNAs
   2160..2360    +  promoter       U6 promoter (fragment): RNA polymerase III promoter for human U6 snRNA
   2361..2378    +  protein_bind   tet operator (fragment): tetO; bacterial operator O2 for the tetR and tetA genes tetracycline repressor TetR
   2387..2405    +  promoter       PLtetO-1 promoter (fragment): modified phage lambda PL promoter with tet operator sites (Lutz and Bujard, 1997)
   2560..2677    +  misc_feature   cPPT/CTS: central polypurine tract and central termination sequence of HIV-1
   2756..2967    +  promoter       EF-1α core promoter: core promoter for human elongation factor EF-1α
   2980..3248    +  LTR            5' LTR (truncated): truncated 5' long terminal repeat (LTR) from human T-cell leukemia virus (HTLV) type 1
   3280..3900    +  CDS            TetR: tetracycline repressor TetR; synthetic gene; TetR binds to the tetracycline operator tetO to inhibit transcription. This inhibition can be relieved by adding tetracycline or doxycycline.
   3967..4566    +  CDS            PuroR: puromycin N-acetyltransferase; pac from Streptomyces alboniger; confers resistance to puromycin
   4579..5167    +  misc_feature   WPRE: woodchuck hepatitis virus posttranscriptional regulatory element
   5171..5308    +  CDS            nef (fragment): NEF_HV1LA - Experimental evidence at protein level: Swiss-Prot protein existence level 1. Extracellular Nef protein targets CD4(+) T-lymphocytes for apoptosis by interacting with CXCR4 surface receptors. From Human immunodeficiency virus type 1 group M subtype B (isolate Lai) (HIV-1).
   5294..5474    +  LTR            5' LTR (truncated): truncated 5' long terminal repeat (LTR) from HIV-1
   5546..5667    +  polyA_signal   SV40 poly(A) signal: SV40 polyadenylation signal
   5707..5842    +  rep_origin     SV40 ori: SV40 origin of replication
   5899..5915    -  protein_bind   lac operator: The lac repressor binds to the lac operator to inhibit transcription in E. coli. This inhibition can be relieved by adding lactose or isopropyl-β-D-thiogalactopyranoside (IPTG). lac repressor encoded by lacI
   5923..5953    -  promoter       lac promoter: promoter for the E. coli lac operon
   5968..5989    -  protein_bind   CAP binding site: CAP binding activates transcription in the presence of cAMP. E. coli catabolite activator protein
   6002..6094    -  CDS            lacI (fragment): lac repressor; lacI; The lac repressor binds to the lac operator to inhibit transcription in E. coli. This inhibition can be relieved by adding lactose or isopropyl-β-D-thiogalactopyranoside (IPTG).
   6277..6865    -  rep_origin     ori: high-copy-number ColE1/pMB1/pBR322/pUC origin of replication
   7036..7896    -  CDS            AmpR: β-lactamase; bla; confers resistance to ampicillin, carbenicillin, and related antibiotics
   7897..8001    -  promoter       AmpR promoter: bla
   8096..8131    +  CDS            rop (fragment): Rop protein, which maintains plasmids at low copy number; rop
>Addgene plasmid #202449 | pRSITEP-shBIRC6-2 | addgene full sequence | sequence record 399212 | Addgene NGS Result
CTTGTCTGTAAGCGGATGCCGGGAGCAGACAAGCCCGTCAGGGCGCGTCAGCGGGTGTTGGCGGGTGTCG
GGGCTGGCTTAACTATGCGGCATCAGAGCAGATTGTACTGAGAGTGCACCATATGCGGTGTGAAATACCG
CACAGATGCGTAAGGAGAAAATACCGCATCAGGCGCCATTCGCCATTCAGGCTGCGCAACTGTTGGGAAG
GGCGATCGGTGCGGGCCTCTTCGCTATTACGCCAGCTGGCGAAAGGGGGATGTGCTGCAAGGCGATTAAG
TTGGGTAACGCCAGGGTTTTCCCAGTCACGACGTTGTAAAACGACGGCCAGTGCCAAGCTGACGCGTGTA
GTCTTATGCAATACTCTTGTAGTCTTGCAACATGGTAACGATGAGTTAGCAACATGCCTTACAAGGAGAG
AAAAAGCACCGTGCATGCCGATTGGTGGAAGTAAGGTGGTACGATCGTGCCTTATTAGGAAGGCAACAGA
CGGGTCTGACATGGATTGGACGAACCACTGAATTGCCGCATTGCAGAGATATTGTATTTAAGTGCCTAGC
TCGATACATAAACGGGTCTCTCTGGTTAGACCAGATCTGAGCCTGGGAGCTCTCTGGCTAACTAGGGAAC
CCACTGCTTAAGCCTCAATAAAGCTTGCCTTGAGTGCTTCAAGTAGTGTGTGCCCGTCTGTTGTGTGACT
CTGGTAACTAGAGATCCCTCAGACCCTTTTAGTCAGTGTGGAAAATCTCTAGCAGTGGCGCCCGAACAGG
GACTTGAAAGCGAAAGGGAAACCAGAGGAGCTCTCTCGACGCAGGACTCGGCTTGCTGAAGCGCGCACGG
CAAGAGGCGAGGGGCGGCGACTGGTGAGTACGCCAAAAATTTTGACTAGCGGAGGCTAGAAGGAGAGAGA
TGGGTGCGAGAGCGTCAGTATTAAGCGGGGGAGAATTAGATCGCGATGGGAAAAAATTCGGTTAAGGCCA
GGGGGAAAGAAAAAATATAAATTAAAACATATAGTATGGGCAAGCAGGGAGCTAGAACGATTCGCAGTTA
ATCCTGGCCTGTTAGAAACATCAGAAGGCTGTAGACAAATACTGGGACAGCTACAACCATCCCTTCAGAC
AGGATCAGAAGAACTTAGATCATTATATAATACAGTAGCAACCCTCTATTGTGTGCATCAAAGGATAGAG
ATAAAAGACACCAAGGAAGCTTTAGACAAGATAGAGGAAGAGCAAAACAAAAGTAAGACCACCGCACAGC
AAGCGGCCACTGATCTTCAGACCTGGAGGAGGAGATATGAGGGACAATTGGAGAAGTGAATTATATAAAT
ATAAAGTAGTAAAAATTGAACCATTAGGAGTAGCACCCACCAAGGCAAAGAGAAGAGTGGTGCAGAGAGA
AAAAAGAGCAGTGGGAATAGGAGCTTTGTTCCTTGGGTTCTTGGGAGCAGCAGGAAGCACTATGGGCGCA
GCGTCAATGACGCTGACGGTACAGGCCAGACAATTATTGTCTGGTATAGTGCAGCAGCAGAACAATTTGC
TGAGGGCTATTGAGGCGCAACAGCATCTGTTGCAACTCACAGTCTGGGGCATCAAGCAGCTCCAGGCAAG
AATCCTGGCTGTGGAAAGATACCTAAAGGATCAACAGCTCCTGGGGATTTGGGGTTGCTCTGGAAAACTC
ATTTGCACCACTGCTGTGCCTTGGAATGCTAGTTGGAGTAATAAATCTCTGGAACAGATTTGGAATCACA
CGACCTGGATGGAGTGGGACAGAGAAATTAACAATTACACAAGCTTAATACACTCCTTAATTGAAGAATC
GCAAAACCAGCAAGAAAAGAATGAACAAGAATTATTGGAATTAGATAAATGGGCAAGTTTGTGGAATTGG
TTTAACATAACAAATTGGCTGTGGTATATAAAATTATTCATAATGATAGTAGGAGGCTTGGTAGGTTTAA
GAATAGTTTTTGCTGTACTTTCTATAGTGAATAGAGTTAGGCAGGGATATTCACCATTATCGTTTCAGAC
CCACCTCCCAACCCCGAGGGGACCCGACAGGCCCGAAGGAATAGAAGAAGAAGGTGGAGAGAGAGACAGA
GACAGATCCATTCGATTAGTGAACGGATCTCGACGGTATCGATGGCCGCCCCCTTCACCGAGGGCCTATT
TCCCATGATTCCTTCATATTTGCATATACGATACAAGGCTGTTAGAGAGATAATTGGAATTAATTTGACT
GTAAACACAAAGATATTAGTACAAAATACGTGACGTAGAAAGTAATAATTTCTTGGGTAGTTTGCAGTTT
TAAAATTATGTTTTAAAATGGACTATCATATGCTTACCGTAACTTGAAAGCCCTATCAGTGATAGAGATT
TATATATCCCTATCAGTGATAGAGACACCGGCCAGGAGCAACACAACATTCCGTTAATATTCATAGCGGA
ATGTTGTGTTGCTCCTGGTTTTTTCGGACTGTAGAACTCTGAACCTCTCGGTGGTNNCCGTATCATTAGA
ATTCTCGACCTCGAGACAAATGGCAGTATTCATCCACAATTTTAAAAGAAAAGGGGGGATTGGGGGGTAC
AGTGCAGGGGAAAGAATAGTAGACATAATAGCAACAGACATACAAACTAAAGAATTACAAAAACAAATTA
CAAAAATTCAAAATTTTCGGGTTTATTACAGGGACAGCAGAGATCCACTTTGGCCGCCGACTAGTGGATC
TGCGATCGCTCCGGTGCCCGTCAGTGGGCAGAGCGCACATCGCCCACAGTCCCCGAGAAGTTGGGGGGAG
GGGTCGGCAATTGAACGGGTGCCTAGAGAAGGTGGCGCGGGGTAAACTGGGAAAGTGATGTCGTGTACTG
GCTCCGCCTTTTTCCCGAGGGTGGGGGAGAACCGTATATAAGTGCAGTAGTCGCCGTGAACGTTCTTTTT
CGCAACGGGTTTGCCGCCAGAACACAGCTGAAGCTTCGAGGGGCTCGCATCTCTCCTTCACGCGCCCGCC
GCCCTACCTGAGGCCGCCATCCACGCCGGTTGAGTCGCGTTCTGCCGCCTCCCGCCTGTGGTGCCTCCTG
AACTGCGTCCGCCGTCTAGGTAAGTTTAAAGCTCAGGTCGAGACCGGGCCTTTGTCCGGCGCTCCCTTGG
AGCCTACCTAGACTCAGCCGGCTCTCCACGCTTTGCCTGACCCTGCTTGCTCAACTCTACGTCTTTGTTT
CGTTTTCTGTTCTGCGCCGTTACAGATCCAAGCTGTGACCGGCGCCTACTCTAGACACCATGTCCAGACT
GGACAAGAGCAAAGTCATCAACTCTGCCTTGGAGCTCCTGAATGAAGTTGGCATTGAGGGCTTGACCACC
AGGAAGCTGGCCCAGAAGCTGGGTGTGGAGCAGCCTACCCTGTACTGGCATGTGAAGAACAAGAGGGCTC
TGCTTGATGCCCTGGCCATTGAGATGTTGGACAGGCACCACACCCACTTCTGCCCTCTGGAAGGGGAGTC
CTGGCAGGACTTCCTGAGGAACAATGCCAAGAGCTTCAGATGTGCCTTGCTCTCCCACCGGGACGGTGCC
AAAGTTCACTTGGGCACCAGGCCTACAGAGAAGCAGTATGAGACCCTGGAGAACCAGCTGGCATTCCTGT
GCCAACAAGGCTTCTCCCTGGAAAATGCCTTGTATGCCCTCTCTGCTGTGGGCCACTTCACCTTGGGCTG
TGTGCTGGAGGACCAGGAGCACCAAGTTGCCAAGGAGGAGAGGGAGACCCCCACCACTGACTCCATGCCA
CCACTGCTGCGGCAAGCTATTGAGTTGTTTGACCACCAAGGGGCTGAGCCTGCATTCCTGTTTGGCCTGG
AACTGATCATCTGTGGCCTGGAAAAGCAGCTGAAATGTGAGTCTGGCTCTGGATCCGAGGGCAGAGGAAG
CCTTCTAACATGCGGTGACGTGGAGGAGAATCCCGGCCCTTCCGGGATGACCGAGTACAAGCCCACGGTG
CGCCTCGCCACCCGCGACGACGTCCCCAGGGCCGTACGCACCCTCGCCGCCGCGTTCGCCGACTACCCCG
CCACGCGCCACACCGTCGATCCGGACCGCCACATCGAGCGGGTCACCGAGCTGCAAGAACTCTTCCTCAC
GCGCGTCGGGCTCGACATCGGCAAGGTGTGGGTCGCGGACGACGGCGCCGCGGTGGCGGTCTGGACCACG
CCGGAGAGCGTCGAAGCGGGGGCGGTGTTCGCCGAGATCGGCCCGCGCATGGCCGAGTTGAGCGGTTCCC
GGCTGGCCGCGCAGCAACAGATGGAAGGCCTCCTGGCGCCGCACCGGCCCAAGGAGCCCGCGTGGTTCCT
GGCCACCGTCGGCGTCTCGCCCGACCACCAGGGCAAGGGTCTGGGCAGCGCCGTCGTGCTCCCCGGAGTG
GAGGCGGCCGAGCGCGCCGGGGTGCCCGCCTTCCTGGAGACCTCCGCGCCCCGCAACCTCCCCTTCTACG
AGCGGCTCGGCTTCACCGTCACCGCCGACGTCGAGGTGCCCGAAGGACCGCGCACCTGGTGCATGACCCG
CAAGCCCGGTGCCTGAATCTAGGTCGACAATCAACCTCTGGATTACAAAATTTGTGAAAGATTGACTGGT
ATTCTTAACTATGTTGCTCCTTTTACGCTATGTGGATACGCTGCTTTAATGCCTTTGTATCATGCTATTG
CTTCCCGTATGGCTTTCATTTTCTCCTCCTTGTATAAATCCTGGTTGCTGTCTCTTTATGAGGAGTTGTG
GCCCGTTGTCAGGCAACGTGGCGTGGTGTGCACTGTGTTTGCTGACGCAACCCCCACTGGTTGGGGCATT
GCCACCACCTGTCAGCTCCTTTCCGGGACTTTCGCTTTCCCCCTCCCTATTGCCACGGCGGAACTCATCG
CCGCCTGCCTTGCCCGCTGCTGGACAGGGGCTCGGCTGTTGGGCACTGACAATTCCGTGGTGTTGTCGGG
GAAATCATCGTCCTTTCCTTGGCTGCTCGCCTGTGTTGCCACCTGGATTCTGCGCGGGACGTCCTTCTGC
TACGTCCCTTCGGCCCTCAATCCAGCGGACCTTCCTTCCCGCGGCCTGCTGCCGGCTCTGCGGCCTCTTC
CGCGTCTCCGCCTTCGCCCTCAGACGAGTCGGATCTCTCTTTGGGCCGCCTCCCCGCCTGGTACCTTTAA
GACCAATGACTTACAAGGCAGCTGTAGATCTTAGCCACTTTTTAAAAGAAAAGGGGGGACTGGAAGGGCT
AATTCACTCCCAACGAAGATAAGATCTGCTTTTTGCTTGTACTGGGTCTCTCTGGTTAGACCAGATCTGA
GCCTGGGAGCTCTCTGGCTAACTAGGGAACCCACTGCTTAAGCCTCAATAAAGCTTGCCTTGAGTGCTTC
AAGTAGTGTGTGCCCGTCTGTTGTGTGACTCTGGTAACTAGAGATCCCTCAGACCCTTTTAGTCAGTGTG
GAAAATCTCTAGCAGTAGTAGTTCATGTCATCTTATTATTCAGTATTTATAACTTGCAAAGAAATGAATA
TCAGAGAGTGAGAGGAACTTGTTTATTGCAGCTTATAATGGTTACAAATAAAGCAATAGCATCACAAATT
TCACAAATAAAGCATTTTTTTCACTGCATTCTAGTTGTGGTTTGTCCAAACTCATCAATGTATCTTATCA
TGTCTGGCTCTAGCTATCCCGCCCCTAACTCCGCCCATCCCGCCCCTAACTCCGCCCAGTTCCGCCCATT
CTCCGCCCCATGGCTGACTAATTTTTTTTATTTATGCAGAGGCCGAGGCCGCCTCGGCCTCTGAGCTATT
CCAGAAGTAGTGAGGAGGCTTTTTTGGAGGCCTAGACTTTTGCAGAGACCAAATTCGTAATCATGTCATA
GCTGTTTCCTGTGTGAAATTGTTATCCGCTCACAATTCCACACAACATACGAGCCGGAAGCATAAAGTGT
AAAGCCTGGGGTGCCTAATGAGTGAGCTAACTCACATTAATTGCGTTGCGCTCACTGCCCGCTTTCCAGT
CGGGAAACCTGTCGTGCCAGCTGCATTAATGAATCGGCCAACGCGCGGGGAGAGGCGGTTTGCGTATTGG
GCGCTCTTCCGCTTCCTCGCTCACTGACTCGCTGCGCTCGGTCGTTCGGCTGCGGCGAGCGGTATCAGCT
CACTCAAAGGCGGTAATACGGTTATCCACAGAATCAGGGGATAACGCAGGAAAGAACATGTGAGCAAAAG
GCCAGCAAAAGGCCAGGAACCGTAAAAAGGCCGCGTTGCTGGCGTTTTTCCATAGGCTCCGCCCCCCTGA
CGAGCATCACAAAAATCGACGCTCAAGTCAGAGGTGGCGAAACCCGACAGGACTATAAAGATACCAGGCG
TTTCCCCCTGGAAGCTCCCTCGTGCGCTCTCCTGTTCCGACCCTGCCGCTTACCGGATACCTGTCCGCCT
TTCTCCCTTCGGGAAGCGTGGCGCTTTCTCATAGCTCACGCTGTAGGTATCTCAGTTCGGTGTAGGTCGT
TCGCTCCAAGCTGGGCTGTGTGCACGAACCCCCCGTTCAGCCCGACCGCTGCGCCTTATCCGGTAACTAT
CGTCTTGAGTCCAACCCGGTAAGACACGACTTATCGCCACTGGCAGCAGCCACTGGTAACAGGATTAGCA
GAGCGAGGTATGTAGGCGGTGCTACAGAGTTCTTGAAGTGGTGGCCTAACTACGGCTACACTAGAAGAAC
AGTATTTGGTATCTGCGCTCTGCTGAAGCCAGTTACCTTCGGAAAAAGAGTTGGTAGCTCTTGATCCGGC
AAACAAACCACCGCTGGTAGCGGTGGTTTTTTTGTTTGCAAGCAGCAGATTACGCGCAGAAAAAAAGGAT
CTCAAGAAGATCCTTTGATCTTTTCTACGGGGTCTGACGCTCAGTGGAACGAAAACTCACGTTAAGGGAT
TTTGGTCATGAGATTATCAAAAAGGATCTTCACCTAGATCCTTTTAAATTAAAAATGAAGTTTTAAATCA
ATCTAAAGTATATATGAGTAAACTTGGTCTGACAGTTACCAATGCTTAATCAGTGAGGCACCTATCTCAG
CGATCTGTCTATTTCGTTCATCCATAGTTGCCTGACTCCCCGTCGTGTAGATAACTACGATACGGGAGGG
CTTACCATCTGGCCCCAGTGCTGCAATGATACCGCGAGACCCACGCTCACCGGCTCCAGATTTATCAGCA
ATAAACCAGCCAGCCGGAAGGGCCGAGCGCAGAAGTGGTCCTGCAACTTTATCCGCCTCCATCCAGTCTA
TTAATTGTTGCCGGGAAGCTAGAGTAAGTAGTTCGCCAGTTAATAGTTTGCGCAACGTTGTTGCCATTGC
TACAGGCATCGTGGTGTCACGCTCGTCGTTTGGTATGGCTTCATTCAGCTCCGGTTCCCAACGATCAAGG
CGAGTTACATGATCCCCCATGTTGTGCAAAAAAGCGGTTAGCTCCTTCGGTCCTCCGATCGTTGTCAGAA
GTAAGTTGGCCGCAGTGTTATCACTCATGGTTATGGCAGCACTGCATAATTCTCTTACTGTCATGCCATC
CGTAAGATGCTTTTCTGTGACTGGTGAGTACTCAACCAAGTCATTCTGAGAATAGTGTATGCGGCGACCG
AGTTGCTCTTGCCCGGCGTCAATACGGGATAATACCGCGCCACATAGCAGAACTTTAAAAGTGCTCATCA
TTGGAAAACGTTCTTCGGGGCGAAAACTCTCAAGGATCTTACCGCTGTTGAGATCCAGTTCGATGTAACC
CACTCGTGCACCCAACTGATCTTCAGCATCTTTTACTTTCACCAGCGTTTCTGGGTGAGCAAAAACAGGA
AGGCAAAATGCCGCAAAAAAGGGAATAAGGGCGACACGGAAATGTTGAATACTCATACTCTTCCTTTTTC
AATATTATTGAAGCATTTATCAGGGTTATTGTCTCATGAGCGGATACATATTTGAATGTATTTAGAAAAA
TAAACAAATAGGGGTTCCGCGCACATTTCCCCGAAAAGTGCCACCTGACGTCTAAGAAACCATTATTATC
ATGACATTAACCTATAAAAATAGGCGTATCACGAGGCCCTTTCGTCTCGCGCGTTTCGGTGATGACGGTG
AAAACCTCTGACACATGCAGCTCCCGGAGACGGTCACAG
